>Addgene plasmid #78099 | PhiC31-Neo-ins-5xTetO-pEF-H2B-Citrine-ins | depositor partial sequence | sequence record 146272 | 650-10390
TTGGGTACCGGGCCCCCCCTCGAGGTCGAGGGGCGCGCCACTCATCAATGTATCTTATCATGTCTGCTCG
AGGTCGACGATGTAGGTCACGGTCTCGAAGCCGCGGTGCGGGTGCCAGGGCGTGCCCTTGGGCTCCCCGG
GCGCGTACTCCACCTCACCCATCTGGTCCATCATGATGAACGGGTCGAGGTGGCGGTAGTTGATCCCGGC
GAACGCGCGGCGCACCGGGAAGCCCTCGCCCTCGAAACCGCTGGGCGCGGTGGTCACGGTGAGCACGGGA
CGTGCGACGGCGTCGGCGGGTGCGGATACGCGGGGCAGCGTCAGCGGGTTCTCGACGGTCACGGCGGGCA
TGTCGACGGTATCGATAAGCTTACGCGTGCTAGCGCATGCAGATCTACTAGTCGGCCGGATATCAACTCG
AGATGGGATCGGCCATTGAACAAGATGGATTGCACGCAGGTTCTCCGGCCGCTTGGGTGGAGAGGCTATT
CGGCTATGACTGGGCACAACAGACAATCGGCTGCTCTGATGCCGCCGTGTTCCGGCTGTCAGCGCAGGGG
CGCCCGGTTCTTTTTGTCAAGACCGACCTGTCCGGTGCCCTGAATGAACTGCAGGACGAGGCAGCGCGGC
TATCGTGGCTGGCCACGACGGGCGTTCCTTGCGCAGCTGTGCTCGACGTTGTCACTGAAGCGGGAAGGGA
CTGGCTGCTATTGGGCGAAGTGCCGGGGCAGGATCTCCTGTCATCTCACCTTGCTCCTGCCGAGAAAGTA
TCCATCATGGCTGATGCAATGCGGCGGCTGCATACGCTTGATCCGGCTACCTGCCCATTCGACCACCAAG
CGAAACATCGCATCGAGCGAGCACGTACTCGGATGGAAGCCGGTCTTGTCGATCAGGATGATCTGGACGA
AGAGCATCAGGGGCTCGCGCCAGCCGAACTGTTCGCCAGGCTCAAGGCGCGCATGCCCGACGGCGATGAT
CTCGTCGTGACCCATGGCGATGCCTGCTTGCCGAATATCATGGTGGAAAATGGCCGCTTTTCTGGATTCA
TCGACTGTGGCCGGCTGGGTGTGGCGGACCGCTATCAGGACATAGCGTTGGCTACCCGTGATATTGCTGA
AGAGCTTGGCGGCGAATGGGCTGACCGCTTCCTCGTGCTTTACGGTATCGCCGCTCCCGATTCGCAGCGC
ATCGCCTTCTATCGCCTTCTTGACGAGTTCTTCTGAGGGGATCAATTCTCTAGAGCTCGCTGATCAGCCT
CGACTGTGCCTTCTAGTTGCCAGCCATCTGTTGTTTGCCCCTCCCCCGTGCCTTCCTTGACCCTGGAAGG
TGCCACTCCCACTGTCCTTTCCTAATAAAATGAGGAAATTGCATCGCATTGTCTGAGTAGGTGTCATTCT
ATTCTGGGGGGTGGGGTGGGGCAGGACAGCAAGGGGGAGGATTGGGAAGACAATAGCAGGCATGCTGGGG
ATGCGGTGGGCTCTATGGCTTCTGAGGCGGAAAGAACCAGCTGGGGCCTAGCATCGCGATAAGCTCTAGA
GGGACAGCCCCCCCCCAAAGCCCCCAGGGATGTAATTACGTCCCTCCCCCGCTAGGGGGCAGCAGCGAGC
CGCCCGGGGCTCCGCTCCGGTCCGGCGCTCCCCCCGCATCCCCGAGCCGGCAGCGTGCGGGGACAGCCCG
GGCACGGGGAAGGTGGCACGGGATCGCTTTCCTCTGAACGCTTCTCGCTGCTCTTTGAGCCTGCAGACAC
CTGGGGGGATACGGGGAAAAAGCTTTAGGCTGAAAGAGAGATTTAGAATGACAGAATCATAGAACGGCCT
GGGTTGCAAAGGAGCACAGTGCTCATCCAGATCCAACCCCCTGCTATGTGCAGGGTCATCAACCAGCAGC
CCAGGCTGCCCAGAGCCACATCCAGCCTGGCCTTGAATGCCTGCAGGGATGGGGCATCCACAGCCTCCTT
GGGCAACCTGTTCAGTGCGTCACCACCCTCTGGGGGAAAAACTGCCTCCTCATATCCAACCCAAACCTCC
CCTGTCTCAGTGTAAAGCCATTCCCCCTTGTCCTATCAAGGGGGAGTTTGCTGTGACATTGTTGGTCTGG
GGTGACACATGTTTGCCAATTCAGTGCATCACGGAGAGGCAGATCTTGGGGATAAGGAAGTGCAGGACAG
CATGGACGTGGGACATGCAGGTGTTGAGGGCTCTGGGACACTCTCCAAGTCACAGCGTTCAGAACAGCCT
TAAGGATAAGAAGATAGGATAGAAGGACAAAGAGCAAGTTAAAACCCAGCATGGAGAGGAGCACAAAAAG
GCCACAGACACTGCTGGTCCCTGTGTCTGAGCCTGCATGTTTGATGGTGTCTGGATGCAAGCAGAAGGGG
TGGAAGAGCTTGCCTGGAGAGATACAGCTGGGTCAGTAGGACTGGGACAGGCAGCTGGAGAATTGCCATG
TAGATGTTCATACAATCGTCAAATCATGAAGGCTGGAAAAGCCCTCCAAGATCCCCAAGACCAACCCCAA
CCCACCCACCGTGCCCACTGGCCATGTCCCTCAGTGCCACATCCCCACAGTTCTTCATCACCTCCAGGGA
CGGTGACCCCCCCACCTCCGTGGGCAGCTGTGCCACTGCAGCACCGCTCTTTGGAGAAGGTAAATCTTGC
TAAATCCAGCCCGACCCTCCCCTGGCACAACGTAAGGCCATTATCTCTCATCCAACTCCAGGACGGAGTC
AGTGAGGATGGGGCTCTAGCTCTAGAGCTTGATATCGAATTCCTGCAGCCCCGGGACAGCCCCCCCCCAA
AGCCCCCAGGGATGTAATTACGTCCCTCCCCCGCTAGGGGGCAGCAGCGAGCCGCCCGGGGCTCCGCTCC
GGTCCGGCGCTCCCCCCGCATCCCCGAGCCGGCAGCGTGCGGGGACAGCCCGGGCACGGGGAAGGTGGCA
CGGGATCGCTTTCCTCTGAACGCTTCTCGCTGCTCTTTGAGCCTGCAGACACCTGGGGGGATACGGGGAA
AAAGCTTTAGGCTGAAAGAGAGATTTAGAATGACAGAATCATAGAACGGCCTGGGTTGCAAAGGAGCACA
GTGCTCATCCAGATCCAACCCCCTGCTATGTGCAGGGTCATCAACCAGCAGCCCAGGCTGCCCAGAGCCA
CATCCAGCCTGGCCTTGAATGCCTGCAGGGATGGGGCATCCACAGCCTCCTTGGGCAACCTGTTCAGTGC
GTCACCACCCTCTGGGGGAAAAACTGCCTCCTCATATCCAACCCAAACCTCCCCTGTCTCAGTGTAAAGC
CATTCCCCCTTGTCCTATCAAGGGGGAGTTTGCTGTGACATTGTTGGTCTGGGGTGACACATGTTTGCCA
ATTCAGTGCATCACGGAGAGGCAGATCTTGGGGATAAGGAAGTGCAGGACAGCATGGACGTGGGACATGC
AGGTGTTGAGGGCTCTGGGACACTCTCCAAGTCACAGCGTTCAGAACAGCCTTAAGGATAAGAAGATAGG
ATAGAAGGACAAAGAGCAAGTTAAAACCCAGCATGGAGAGGAGCACAAAAAGGCCACAGACACTGCTGGT
CCCTGTGTCTGAGCCTGCATGTTTGATGGTGTCTGGATGCAAGCAGAAGGGGTGGAAGAGCTTGCCTGGA
GAGATACAGCTGGGTCAGTAGGACTGGGACAGGCAGCTGGAGAATTGCCATGTAGATGTTCATACAATCG
TCAAATCATGAAGGCTGGAAAAGCCCTCCAAGATCCCCAAGACCAACCCCAACCCACCCACCGTGCCCAC
TGGCCATGTCCCTCAGTGCCACATCCCCACAGTTCTTCATCACCTCCAGGGACGGTGACCCCCCCACCTC
CGTGGGCAGCTGTGCCACTGCAGCACCGCTCTTTGGAGAAGGTAAATCTTGCTAAATCCAGCCCGACCCT
CCCCTGGCACAACGTAAGGCCATTATCTCTCATCCAACTCCAGGACGGAGTCAGTGAGGATGGGGCTCTA
GCGGGGGGATCCGATGTCGACACGCGTGCATGCTACGTAGCGGCCGCGGATCCTAGGAAGACGTCGATAT
ACGCGTCGAGTTTACTCCCTATCAGTGATAGAGAACGTATGTCGAGTTTACTCCCTATCAGTGATAGAGA
ACGTATGTCGAGTTTACTCCCTATCAGTGATAGAGAACGTATGTCGAGTTTATCCCTATCAGTGATAGAG
AACGTATGTCGAGTTTACTCCCTATCAGTGATAGAGAACGTATGTCGAGGTAGGCGTGTACGGTGGGAAT
GCATGAGCGCACATCGCCCACAGTCCCCGAGAAGTTGGGGGGAGGGGTCGGCAATTGAACCGGTGCCTAG
AGAAGGTGGCGCGGGGTAAACTGGGAAAGTGATGTCGTGTACTGGCTCCGCCTTTTTCCCGAGGGTGGGG
GAGAACCGTATATAAGTGCAGTAGTCGCCGTGAACGTTCTTTTTCGCAACGGGTTTGCCGCCAGAACACA
GGTAAGTGCCGTGTGTGGTTCCCGCGGGCCTGGCCTCTTTACGGGTTATGGCCCTTGCGTGCCTTGAATT
ACTTCCACCTGGCTGCAGTACGTGATTCTTGATCCCGAGCTTCGGGTTGGAAGTGGGTGGGAGAGTTCGA
GGCCTTGCGCTTAAGGAGCCCCTTCGCCTCGTGCTTGAGTTGAGGCCTGGCCTGGGCGCTGGGGCCGCCG
CGTGCGAATCTGGTGGCACCTTCGCGCCTGTCTCGCTGCTTTCGATAAGTCTCTAGCCATTTAAAATTTT
TGATGACCTGCTGCGACGCTTTTTTTCTGGCAAGATAGTCTTGTAAATGCGGGCCAAGATCTGCACACTG
GTATTTCGGTTTTTGGGGCCGCGGGCGGCGACGGGGCCCGTGCGTCCCAGCGCACATGTTCGGCGAGGCG
GGGCCTGCGAGCGCGGCCACCGAGAATCGGACGGGGGTAGTCTCAAGCTGGCCGGCCTGCTCTGGTGCCT
GGCCTCGCGCCGCCGTGTATCGCCCCGCCCTGGGCGGCAAGGCTGGCCCGGTCGGCACCAGTTGCGTGAG
CGGAAAGATGGCCGCTTCCCGGCCCTGCTGCAGGGAGCTCAAAATGGAGGACGCGGCGCTCGGGAGAGCG
GGCGGGTGAGTCACCCACACAAAGGAAAAGGGCCTTTCCGTCCTCAGCCGTCGCTTCATGTGACTCCACG
GAGTACCGGGCGCCGTCCAGGCACCTCGATTAGTTCTCGAGCTTTTGGAGTACGTCGTCTTTAGGTTGGG
GGGAGGGGTTTTATGCGATGGAGTTTCCCCACACTGAGTGGGTGGAGACTGAAGTTAGGCCAGCTTGGCA
CTTGATGTAATTCTCCTTGGAATTTGCCCTTTTTGAGTTTGGATCTTGGTTCATTCTCAAGCCTCAGACA
GTGGTTCAAAGTTTTTTTCTTCCATTTCAGGTGTCGTGAGCTAGCGATTACGCCAAGCTCGAAATTAACC
CTCACTAAAGGGAACAAAAGCTGGAGCTCCACCGCGGTGGCGGCCGCTCTAGCCCGGGCGGATCCCCCGG
GCTGCAGGAATTCGATATCAAGCTTGCCACCATGCCAGAGCCAGCGAAGTCTGCTCCCGCCCCGAAAAAG
GGCTCCAAGAAGGCGGTGACTAAGGCGCAGAAGAAAGGCGGCAAGAAGCGCAAGCGCAGCCGCAAGGAGA
GCTATTCCATCTATGTGTACAAGGTTCTGAAGCAGGTCCACCCTGACACCGGCATTTCGTCCAAGGCCAT
GGGCATCATGAATTCGTTTGTGAACGACATTTTCGAGCGCATCGCAGGTGAGGCTTCCCGCCTGGCGCAT
TACAACAAGCGCTCGACCATCACCTCCAGGGAGATCCAGACGGCCGTGCGCCTGCTGCTGCCTGGGGAGT
TGGCCAAGCACGCCGTGTCCGAGGGTACTAAGGCCATCACCAAGTACACCAGCGCTAAGGATCCCCGGGT
ACCGGTCGCCACCATGGTGAGCAAGGGCGAGGAGCTGTTCACCGGGGTGGTGCCCATCCTGGTCGAGCTG
GACGGCGACGTAAACGGCCACAAGTTCAGCGTGTCCGGCGAGGGCGAGGGCGATGCCACCTACGGCAAGC
TGACCCTGAAGTTCATCTGCACCACCGGCAAGCTGCCCGTGCCCTGGCCCACCCTCGTGACCACCTTCGG
CTACGGCCTGATGTGCTTCGCCCGCTACCCCGACCACATGAAGCAGCACGACTTCTTCAAGTCCGCCATG
CCCGAAGGCTACGTCCAGGAGCGCACCATCTTCTTCAAGGACGACGGCAACTACAAGACCCGCGCCGAGG
TGAAGTTCGAGGGCGACACCCTGGTGAACCGCATCGAGCTGAAGGGCATCGACTTCAAGGAGGACGGCAA
CATCCTGGGGCACAAGCTGGAGTACAACTACAACAGCCACAACGTCTATATCATGGCCGACAAGCAGAAG
AACGGCATCAAGGTGAACTTCAAGATCCGCCACAACATCGAGGACGGCAGCGTGCAGCTCGCCGACCACT
ACCAGCAGAACACCCCCATCGGCGACGGCCCCGTGCTGCTGCCCGACAACCACTACCTGAGCTACCAGTC
CGCCCTGAGCAAAGACCCCAACGAGAAGCGCGATCACATGGTCCTGCTGGAGTTCGTGACCGCCGCCGGG
ATCACTCTCGGCATGGACGAGCTGTACAAGTAGGTCGACCTCGAGGGGGGGCCCGGTACCAGGTAAGTGT
ACCCAATTCGCCCTATAGTGAGTCGTATTACAATTCACTCGATCGCCCTTCCCAACAGTTGCGCAGCCTG
AATGGCGAATGGAGATCCAATTTTTAAGTGTATAATGTGTTAAACTACTGATTCTAATTGTTTGTGTATT
TTAGATTCACAGTCCCAAGGCTCATTTCAGGCCCCTCAGTCCTCACAGTCTGTTCATGATCATAATCAGC
CATACCACATTTGTAGAGGTTTTACTTGCTTTAAAAAACCTCCCACACCTCCCCCTGAACCTGAAACATA
AAATGAATGCAATTGTTGTTGTTAACTTGTTTATTGCAGCTTATAATGGTTACAAATAAAGCAATAGCAT
CACAAATTTCACAAATAAAGCATTTTTTTCACTGCATTCTAGTTGTGGTTTGTCCAAACTCATCAATGTA
TCTTAACGCGTAAATTGTAAGCGTGAGATCCGTTTCGATAAGCTCTAGAGGGACAGCCCCCCCCCAAAGC
CCCCAGGGATGTAATTACGTCCCTCCCCCGCTAGGGGGCAGCAGCGAGCCGCCCGGGGCTCCGCTCCGGT
CCGGCGCTCCCCCCGCATCCCCGAGCCGGCAGCGTGCGGGGACAGCCCGGGCACGGGGAAGGTGGCACGG
GATCGCTTTCCTCTGAACGCTTCTCGCTGCTCTTTGAGCCTGCAGACACCTGGGGGGATACGGGGAAAAA
GCTTTAGGCTGAAAGAGAGATTTAGAATGACAGAATCATAGAACGGCCTGGGTTGCAAAGGAGCACAGTG
CTCATCCAGATCCAACCCCCTGCTATGTGCAGGGTCATCAACCAGCAGCCCAGGCTGCCCAGAGCCACAT
CCAGCCTGGCCTTGAATGCCTGCAGGGATGGGGCATCCACAGCCTCCTTGGGCAACCTGTTCAGTGCGTC
ACCACCCTCTGGGGGAAAAACTGCCTCCTCATATCCAACCCAAACCTCCCCTGTCTCAGTGTAAAGCCAT
TCCCCCTTGTCCTATCAAGGGGGAGTTTGCTGTGACATTGTTGGTCTGGGGTGACACATGTTTGCCAATT
CAGTGCATCACGGAGAGGCAGATCTTGGGGATAAGGAAGTGCAGGACAGCATGGACGTGGGACATGCAGG
TGTTGAGGGCTCTGGGACACTCTCCAAGTCACAGCGTTCAGAACAGCCTTAAGGATAAGAAGATAGGATA
GAAGGACAAAGAGCAAGTTAAAACCCAGCATGGAGAGGAGCACAAAAAGGCCACAGACACTGCTGGTCCC
TGTGTCTGAGCCTGCATGTTTGATGGTGTCTGGATGCAAGCAGAAGGGGTGGAAGAGCTTGCCTGGAGAG
ATACAGCTGGGTCAGTAGGACTGGGACAGGCAGCTGGAGAATTGCCATGTAGATGTTCATACAATCGTCA
AATCATGAAGGCTGGAAAAGCCCTCCAAGATCCCCAAGACCAACCCCAACCCACCCACCGTGCCCACTGG
CCATGTCCCTCAGTGCCACATCCCCACAGTTCTTCATCACCTCCAGGGACGGTGACCCCCCCACCTCCGT
GGGCAGCTGTGCCACTGCAGCACCGCTCTTTGGAGAAGGTAAATCTTGCTAAATCCAGCCCGACCCTCCC
CTGGCACAACGTAAGGCCATTATCTCTCATCCAACTCCAGGACGGAGTCAGTGAGGATGGGGCTCTAGCT
CTAGAGCTTGATATCGAATTCCTGCAGCCCCGGGACAGCCCCCCCCCAAAGCCCCCAGGGATGTAATTAC
GTCCCTCCCCCGCTAGGGGGCAGCAGCGAGCCGCCCGGGGCTCCGCTCCGGTCCGGCGCTCCCCCCGCAT
CCCCGAGCCGGCAGCGTGCGGGGACAGCCCGGGCACGGGGAAGGTGGCACGGGATCGCTTTCCTCTGAAC
GCTTCTCGCTGCTCTTTGAGCCTGCAGACACCTGGGGGGATACGGGGAAAAAGCTTTAGGCTGAAAGAGA
GATTTAGAATGACAGAATCATAGAACGGCCTGGGTTGCAAAGGAGCACAGTGCTCATCCAGATCCAACCC
CCTGCTATGTGCAGGGTCATCAACCAGCAGCCCAGGCTGCCCAGAGCCACATCCAGCCTGGCCTTGAATG
CCTGCAGGGATGGGGCATCCACAGCCTCCTTGGGCAACCTGTTCAGTGCGTCACCACCCTCTGGGGGAAA
AACTGCCTCCTCATATCCAACCCAAACCTCCCCTGTCTCAGTGTAAAGCCATTCCCCCTTGTCCTATCAA
GGGGGAGTTTGCTGTGACATTGTTGGTCTGGGGTGACACATGTTTGCCAATTCAGTGCATCACGGAGAGG
CAGATCTTGGGGATAAGGAAGTGCAGGACAGCATGGACGTGGGACATGCAGGTGTTGAGGGCTCTGGGAC
ACTCTCCAAGTCACAGCGTTCAGAACAGCCTTAAGGATAAGAAGATAGGATAGAAGGACAAAGAGCAAGT
TAAAACCCAGCATGGAGAGGAGCACAAAAAGGCCACAGACACTGCTGGTCCCTGTGTCTGAGCCTGCATG
TTTGATGGTGTCTGGATGCAAGCAGAAGGGGTGGAAGAGCTTGCCTGGAGAGATACAGCTGGGTCAGTAG
GACTGGGACAGGCAGCTGGAGAATTGCCATGTAGATGTTCATACAATCGTCAAATCATGAAGGCTGGAAA
AGCCCTCCAAGATCCCCAAGACCAACCCCAACCCACCCACCGTGCCCACTGGCCATGTCCCTCAGTGCCA
CATCCCCACAGTTCTTCATCACCTCCAGGGACGGTGACCCCCCCACCTCCGTGGGCAGCTGTGCCACTGC
AGCACCGCTCTTTGGAGAAGGTAAATCTTGCTAAATCCAGCCCGACCCTCCCCTGGCACAACGTAAGGCC
ATTATCTCTCATCCAACTCCAGGACGGAGTCAGTGAGGATGGGGCTCTAGCGGGGGGATCAAACGGCCGG
CCTCTAGAGACATTGATTATTGACTAGTTCTAGGGTGGAGCTCCAGCTTTTGTTCCCTTTAGTGAGGGTT
AATTTCGAGC
