>Addgene plasmid #78099 | PhiC31-Neo-ins-5xTetO-pEF-H2B-Citrine-ins | addgene partial sequence | sequence record 149990 | EF1a-F 5'-TCAAGCCTCAGACAGTGGTTC-3'
CGATTACGCCAAGCTCGAAATTAACCCTCACTAAAGGGAACAAAAGCTGGAGCTCCACCGCGGTGGCGGC
CGCTCTAGCCCGGGCGGATCCCCCGGGCTGCAGGAATTCGATATCAAGCTTGCCACCATGCCAGAGCCAG
CGAAGTCTGCTCCCGCCCCGAAAAAGGGCTCCAAGAAGGCGGTGACTAAGGCGCAGAAGAAAGGCGGCAA
GAAGCGCAAGCGCAGCCGCAAGGAGAGCTATTCCATCTATGTGTACAAGGTTCTGAAGCAGGTCCACCCT
GACACCGGCATTTCGTCCAAGGCCATGGGCATCATGAATTCGTTTGTGAACGACATTTTCGAGCGCATCG
CAGGTGAGGCTTCCCGCCTGGCGCATTACAACAAGCGCTCGACCATCACCTCCAGGGAGATCCAGACGGC
CGTGCGCCTGCTGCTGCCTGGGGAGTTGGCCAAGCACGCCGTGTCCGAGGGTACTAAGGCCATCACCAAG
TACACCAGCGCTAAGGATCCCCGGGTACCGGTCGCCACCATGGTGAGCAAGGGCGAGGAGCTGTTCACCG
GGGTGGTGCCCATCCTGGTCGAGCTGGACGGCGACGTAAACGGCCACAAGTTCAGCGTGTCCGGCGAGGG
CGAGGGCGATGCCACCTACGGCAAGCTGACCCTGAAGTTCATCTGCACCACCGGCAAGCTGCCCGTGCCC
TGGCCCACCCTCGTGACCACCTTCGGCTACGGCCTGATGTGCTTCGCCCGCTACCCCGACCACATGAAGC
AGCACGACTTCTTCAAGTCCGCCATGCCCGAAGGCTACGTCCAGGAGCGCACCATCTTCTTCAAGGACGA
CGGCAACTACAAGACCCGCGCCGAGGTGAAGTTCGAGGGCGACACCC
