>Addgene plasmid #78099 | PhiC31-Neo-ins-5xTetO-pEF-H2B-Citrine-ins | addgene partial sequence | sequence record 149991 | SV40pA-R 5'-GAAATTTGTGATGCTATTGC-3'
TTAACAACAACAATTGCATTCATTTTATGTTTCAGGTTCAGGGGGAGGTGTGGGAGGTTTTTTAAAGCAA
GTAAAACCTCTACAAATGTGGTATGGCTGATTATGATCATGAACAGACTGTGAGGACTGAGGGGCCTGAA
ATGAGCCTTGGGACTGTGAATCTAAAATACACAAACAATTAGAATCAGTAGTTTAACACATTATACACTT
AAAAATTGGATCTCCATTCGCCATTCAGGCTGCGCAACTGTTGGGAAGGGCGATCGAGTGAATTGTAATA
CGACTCACTATAGGGCGAATTGGGTACACTTACCTGGTACCGGGCCCCCCCTCGAGGTCGACCTACTTGT
ACAGCTCGTCCATGCCGAGAGTGATCCCGGCGGCGGTCACGAACTCCAGCAGGACCATGTGATCGCGCTT
CTCGTTGGGGTCTTTGCTCAGGGCGGACTGGTAGCTCAGGTAGTGGTTGTCGGGCAGCAGCACGGGGCCG
TCGCCGATGGGGGTGTTCTGCTGGTAGTGGTCGGCGAGCTGCACGCTGCCGTCCTCGATGTTGTGGCGGA
TCTTGAAGTTCACCTTGATGCCGTTCTTCTGCTTGTCGGCCATGATATAGACGTTGTGGCTGTTGTAGTT
GTACTCCAGCTTGTGCCCCAGGATGTTGCCGTCCTCCTTGAAGTCGATGCCCTTCAGCTCGATGCGGTTC
ACCAGGGTGTCGCCCTCGAACTTCACCTCGGCGCGGGTCTTGTAGTTGCCGTCGTCCTTGAAGAAGATGG
TGCGCTCCTGGACGTAGCCTTCGGG
