[The description below was written by a language model from this plasmid's Addgene catalogue record.]
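Description:
PhiC31-Neo-ins-5xTetO-pEF-H2B-Citrine-ins is a roughly 12.5 kb mammalian expression and synthetic-biology plasmid built on a modified pSLR-test backbone. In that backbone the original SLR gene was replaced with a neomycin resistance gene, and a multiple cloning site was introduced with two chicken HS4 (cHS4) insulators on each side. It is maintained in E. coli as a high-copy plasmid under ampicillin selection, and mammalian cells carrying it are selected with G418. The plasmid contains a PhiC31 attB site, so PhiC31 integrase can recombine it site-specifically into a pre-existing attP landing site in the host genome, giving a defined integration context rather than random insertion. No feature table accompanies the record, so the bacterial origin, the polyadenylation signals and the promoter arrangement for the Neo gene are not stated.

The payload is human histone H2B (H2BC21/HIST2H2BE) fused to the yellow fluorescent protein Citrine, which yields a chromatin-bound, nuclear-localised signal that suits single-cell imaging and cytometry. Expression is driven by the constitutive EF1-alpha promoter, preceded by five Tet operator sites. The operators do not induce expression here. Instead they act as a docking platform for TetR or rTetR fused to chromatin regulators such as KRAB or DNMT3B, so that doxycycline controls recruitment or release of the regulator and the otherwise constitutive reporter can be silenced on demand. The full-length 1.2 kb cHS4 insulators flanking the reporter are intended to shield it from surrounding chromatin effects. The construct was used to study the dynamics of epigenetic silencing and reactivation in single cells, and it can also serve simply as a constitutive nuclear fluorescent marker.
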