Addgene plasmid #78099: PhiC31-Neo-ins-5xTetO-pEF-H2B-Citrine-ins
Purpose: Nuclear fluorescent reporter in mammalian cells, phiC31 attB for integration, can be silenced with TetR-CR or rTetR-CR (e.g. CR can be KRAB or DNMT3B).
Depositing lab: Michael Elowitz. Depositing organization: California Institute of Technology. Publication: Dynamics of epigenetic regulation at the single-cell level. Bintu L, Yong J, Antebi YE, McCue K, Kazuki Y, Uno N, Oshimura M, Elowitz MB. Science. 2016 Feb 12;351(6274):720-4. doi: 10.1126/science.aab2956. PubMed 26912859.
Backbone
  Vector backbone: pSLR-test
  Backbone manufacturer: Toyobo, Osaka, Japan
  Backbone size w/o insert (bp): 9432
  Total vector size (bp): 12550
  Modifications to backbone: replaced the SLR gene with Neo (blunt-end ligation after digesting pSLR-test with EcoRV/SmaI, see PLoS One 6.2 (2011): e17267) introduced MCS with 2 cHS4 insulators on each side
  Vector type: Mammalian Expression, Synthetic Biology
  Selectable markers: Neomycin (select with G418)
Growth in bacteria
  Bacterial resistance: Ampicillin, 100 μg/mL
  Growth temperature: 37°C
  Growth strain: DH5alpha
  Copy number: High Copy
Gene/Insert
  Gene/Insert name: Histone H2B - Citrine (alt name: histone cluster 2, H2be)
  Species: H. sapiens (human), Synthetic
  Insert size (bp): 3080
  GenBank ID: https://www.ncbi.nlm.nih.gov/gene/8349
  Entrez Gene: H2BC21 (a.k.a. GL105, H2B, H2B-GL105, H2B.1, H2BE, H2BFQ, H2BGL105, H2BQ, HIST2H2BE)
  Promoter: 5xTetO pEF alpha
  Cloning method: Gibson Cloning
  Sequencing primers: 5′ TCIF_3 GAAGACGTCGATATACGCGT; 3′ TCIR_5 GGAGCTCCACCCTAGAACTA
Resource information
  A portion of this plasmid was derived from a plasmid made by: PhiC31-Neo-ins-MCS-ins was a gift from Mitsuo Oshimura. pCS-H2B-citrine was a gift from Sean Megasson.
Terms and licenses: Academic/Nonprofit Terms; Industry Terms: Not Available to Industry
Depositor comments: Can be used for constitutive expression of H2B-citrine. Can be silenced by TetR-KRAB or rTetR-KRAB (using doxycycline). It can be site-specifically integrated in a PhiC31 attP site (the plasmid contains a PhiC31 attB site). The reporter gene is flanked by two full length (1.2kb each) chicken HS4 insulators on each side.
How to cite: PhiC31-Neo-ins-5xTetO-pEF-H2B-Citrine-ins was a gift from Michael Elowitz (Addgene plasmid # 78099 ; http://n2t.net/addgene:78099 ; RRID:Addgene_78099)
